>Addgene plasmid #75121 | MSCV-BRD9_BRG1BD-PGK-Puro-IRES-GFP | depositor partial sequence | sequence record 142064 | insert
ATGGGCAAGAAGCACAAGAAGCACAAGGCCGAGTGGCGCTCGTCCTACGAGGATTATGCCGACAAGCCCC
TGGAGAAGCCTCTAAAGCTAGTCCTGAAGGTCGGAGGAAGTGAAGTGACTGAACTCTCAGGATCCGGCCA
CGACTCCAGTTACTATGATGACAGGTCAGACCATGAGCGAGAGAGGCACAAAGAAAAGAAAAAGAAGAAG
AAGAAGAAGTCCGAGAAGGAGAAGCATCTGGACGATGAGGAAAGAAGGAAGCGAAAGGAAGAGAAGAAGC
GGAAGCGAGAGAGGGAGCACTGTGACACGGAGGGAGAGGCTGACGACTTTGATCCTGGGAAGAAGGTGGA
GGTGGAGCCGCCCCCAGATCGGCCAGTCCGAGCGTGCCGGACACAGCCAGCCGAAAATGAGAGCACACTC
ACCAAGAAGATGAAGAAGATTGTGGATGCCGTGATCAAGTACAAGGACAGCAGTGGACGTCAGCTCAGCG
AGGTCTTCATCCAGCTGCCCTCGCGAAAGGAGCTGCCCGAGTACTACGAGCTCATCCGCAAGCCCGTGGA
CTTCAAGAAGATAAAGGAGCGCATTCGCAACCACAAGTACCGCAGCCTCAACGACCTAGAGAAGGACGTC
ATGCTCCTGTGCCAGAACGCACAGACCTTCAACCTGGAGGGCTCCCTGATCTATGAAGACTCCATCGTCT
TGCAGTCGGTCTTCACCAGCGTGCGGCAGAAAATCAGCAAACAGGCAGCTCTTTTGGGCAATGAAGATAC
AGCTGTTGAGGAACCTGTCCCTGAAGTTGTACCAGTACAAGTAGAAACTGCCAAGAAATCCAAAAAGCCG
AGTAGAGAAGTTATCAGCTGCATGTTTGAGCCTGAAGGGAATGCCTGCAGCTTGACGGACAGTACCGCAG
AGGAGCACGTGCTGGCGCTGGTGGAGCACGCAGCTGACGAAGCTCGGGACAGGATCAACCGGTTCCTCCC
AGGCGGCAAGATGGGCTATCTGAAGAGGAACGGGGACGGGAGCCTGCTCTACAGCGTGGTCAACACGGCC
GAGCCGGACGCTGATGAGGAGGAGACCCACCCGGTGGACTTGAGCTCGCTCTCCAGTAAGCTACTCCCAG
GCTTCACCACGCTGGGCTTCAAAGACGAGAGAAGAAACAAAGTCACCTTTCTCTCCAGTGCCACTACTGC
GCTTTCGATGCAGAATAATTCAGTATTTGGCGACTTGAAGTCGGACGAGATGGAGCTGCTCTACTCAGCC
TACGGAGATGAGACAGGCGTGCAGTGTGCGCTGAGCCTGCAGGAGTTTGTGAAGGATGCTGGGAGCTACA
GCAAGAAAGTGGTGGACGACCTCCTGGACCAGATCACAGGCGGAGACCACTCTAGGACGCTCTTCCAGCT
GAAGCAGAGAAGAAATGTTCCCATGAAGCCTCCAGATGAAGCCAAGGTTGGGGACACCCTAGGAGACAGC
AGCAGCTCTGTTCTGGAGTTCATGTCGATGAAGTCCTATCCCGACGTTTCTGTGGATATCTCCATGCTCA
GCTCTCTGGGGAAGGTGAAGAAGGAGCTGGACCCTGACGACAGCCATTTGAACTTGGATGAGACGACGAA
GCTCCTGCAGGACCTGCACGAAGCACAGGCGGAGCGCGGCGGCTCTCGGCCGTCGTCCAACCTCAGCTCC
CTGTCCAACGCCTCCGAGAGGGACCAGCACCACCTGGGAAGCCCTTCTCGCCTGAGTGTCGGGGAGCAGC
CAGACGTCACCCACGACCCCTATGAGTTTCTTCAGTCTCCAGAGCCTGCGGCCTCTGCCAAGACCTAA
