>Addgene plasmid #75121 | MSCV-BRD9_BRG1BD-PGK-Puro-IRES-GFP | addgene partial sequence | sequence record 147430 | pLXSN5 5'-CCCTTGAACCTCCTCGTTCGACC-3'
GATTAGTCTCTCGAGACCATGGGCAAGAAGCACAAGAAGCACAAGGCCGAGTGGCGCTCGTCCTACGAGG
ATTATGCCGACAAGCCCCTGGAGAAGCCTCTAAAGCTAGTCCTGAAGGTCGGAGGAAGTGAAGTGACTGA
ACTCTCAGGATCCGGCCACGACTCCAGTTACTATGATGACAGGTCAGACCATGAGCGAGAGAGGCACAAA
GAAAAGAAAAAGAAGAAGAAGAAGAAGTCCGAGAAGGAGAAGCATCTGGACGATGAGGAAAGAAGGAAGC
GAAAGGAAGAGAAGAAGCGGAAGCGAGAGAGGGAGCACTGTGACACGGAGGGAGAGGCTGACGACTTTGA
TCCTGGGAAGAAGGTGGAGGTGGAGCCGCCCCCAGATCGGCCAGTCCGAGCGTGCCGGACACAGCCAGCC
GAAAATGAGAGCACACTCACCAAGAAGATGAAGAAGATTGTGGATGCCGTGATCAAGTACAAGGACAGCA
GCAGTGGACGTCAGCTCAGCGAGGTCTTCATCCAGCTGCCCTCGCGAAAGGAGCTGCCCGAGTACTACGA
GCTCATCCGCAAGCCCGTGGACTTCAAGAAGATAAAGGAGCGCATTCGCAACCACAAGTACCGCAGCCTC
AACGACCTAGAGAAGGACGTCATGCTCCTGTGCCAGAACGCACAGACCTTCAACCTGGAGGGCTCCCTGA
TCTATGAAGACTCCATCGTCTTGCAGTCGGTCTTCACCAGCGTGCGGCAGAAAATCAGCAAACAGGCAGC
TCTTTTGGGCAATGAAGATACAGCTGTTGAGGAACCTGTCCCTGAAGTTGTACCAGTACAAGTAGAAACT
GCCAAGAAATCCAAAAAGCCGAGTAGAGAAGTTATCAGCTGCATGTTTGAGCCTGAAGGGAATGCCTGCA
GCTTGACGGACAGTACCGCAGAGGAGCACGTGCTGGCGCTGGTGGAGCACGCAGCTGACGAAGCTCGGGA
CAGGATCAACCGGTTCCTCCCAGGCGGCAAGATGGGCTATCTGAAGAGGAACGGG
