>Addgene plasmid #75121 | MSCV-BRD9_BRG1BD-PGK-Puro-IRES-GFP | addgene partial sequence | sequence record 147432 | MSCV_C_rev2 5'-ggccagaggccacttgtgtagcgcc-3'
GGGGCTGCTAAAGCGCATGCTCCAGACTGCCTTGGGAAAAGCGCCTCCCCTACCCGGTAGAATTCTTATT
AGGTCTTGGCAGAGGCCGCAGGCTCTGGAGACTGAAGAAACTCATAGGGGTCGTGGGTGACGTCTGGCTG
CTCCCCGACACTCAGGCGAGAAGGGCTTCCCAGGTGGTGCTGGTCCCTCTCGGAGGCGTTGGACAGGGAG
CTGAGGTTGGACGACGGCCGAGAGCCGCCGCGCTCCGCCTGTGCTTCGTGCAGGTCCTGCAGGAGCTTCG
TCGTCTCATCCAAGTTCAAATGGCTGTCGTCAGGGTCCAGCTCCTTCTTCACCTTCCCCAGAGAGCTGAG
CATGGAGATATCCACAGAAACGTCGGGATAGGACTTCATCGACATGAACTCCAGAACAGAGCTGCTGCTG
TCTCCTAGGGTGTCCCCAACCTTGGCTTCATCTGGAGGCTTCATGGGAACATTTCTTCTCTGCTTCAGCT
GGAAGAGCGTCCTAGAGTGGTCTCCGCCTGTGATCTGGTCCAGGAGGTCGTCCACCACTTTCTTGCTGTA
GCTCCCAGCATCCTTCACAAACTCCTGCAGGCTCAGCGCACACTGCACGCCTGTCTCATCTCCGTAGGCT
GAGTAGAGCAGCTCCATCTCGTCCGACTTCAAGTCGCCAAATACTGAATTATTCTGCATCGAAAGCGCAG
TAGTGGCACTGGAGAGAAAGGTGACTTTGTTTCTTCTCTCGTCTTTGAAGCCCAGCGTGGTGAAGCCTGG
GAGTAGCTTACTGGAGAGCGAGCTCAAGTCCACCGGGTGGGTCTCCTCCTCATCAGCGTCCGGCTCGGCC
GTGTTGACCACGCTGTAGAGCAGGCTCCCGTCCCCGTTCCTCTTCAGATAGCCCATCTTGCCGCCTGGGA
GGAACCGGTTGATCCTGTCCCGAGCTTCGTCAGCTGCGTGCTCCACCAGCGCCAGCACGTGCTCCTCTGC
GGTACTGTCCGTCAAGCTGCAGGCATTCCCTTCAGGCTCAAACATGCAGCTGA
