>Addgene plasmid #75121 | MSCV-BRD9_BRG1BD-PGK-Puro-IRES-GFP | depositor partial sequence | sequence record 151394 | MSCV-BRD9_BRG1BD-PGK-Puro-IRES-GFP sequence 1821 bps
ATGGGCAAGAAGCACAAGAAGCACAAGGCCGAGTGGCGCTCGTCCTACGAGGATTATGCCGACAAGCCCC
TGGAGAAGCCTCTAAAGCTAGTCCTGAAGGTCGGAGGAAGTGAAGTGACTGAACTCTCAGGATCCGGCCA
CGACTCCAGTTACTATGATGACAGGTCAGACCATGAGCGAGAGAGGCACAAAGAAAAGAAAAAGAAGAAG
AAGAAGAAGTCCGAGAAGGAGAAGCATCTGGACGATGAGGAAAGAAGGAAGCGAAAGGAAGAGAAGAAGC
GGAAGCGAGAGAGGGAGCACTGTGACACGGAGGGAGAGGCTGACGACTTTGATCCTGGGAAGAAGGTGGA
GGTGGAGCCGCCCCCAGATCGGCCAGTCCGAGCGTGCCGGACACAGCCAGCCGAAAATGAGAGCACACTC
ACCAAGAAGATGAAGAAGATTGTGGATGCCGTGATCAAGTACAAGGACAGCAGCAGTGGACGTCAGCTCA
GCGAGGTCTTCATCCAGCTGCCCTCGCGAAAGGAGCTGCCCGAGTACTACGAGCTCATCCGCAAGCCCGT
GGACTTCAAGAAGATAAAGGAGCGCATTCGCAACCACAAGTACCGCAGCCTCAACGACCTAGAGAAGGAC
GTCATGCTCCTGTGCCAGAACGCACAGACCTTCAACCTGGAGGGCTCCCTGATCTATGAAGACTCCATCG
TCTTGCAGTCGGTCTTCACCAGCGTGCGGCAGAAAATCAGCAAACAGGCAGCTCTTTTGGGCAATGAAGA
TACAGCTGTTGAGGAACCTGTCCCTGAAGTTGTACCAGTACAAGTAGAAACTGCCAAGAAATCCAAAAAG
CCGAGTAGAGAAGTTATCAGCTGCATGTTTGAGCCTGAAGGGAATGCCTGCAGCTTGACGGACAGTACCG
CAGAGGAGCACGTGCTGGCGCTGGTGGAGCACGCAGCTGACGAAGCTCGGGACAGGATCAACCGGTTCCT
CCCAGGCGGCAAGATGGGCTATCTGAAGAGGAACGGGGACGGGAGCCTGCTCTACAGCGTGGTCAACACG
GCCGAGCCGGACGCTGATGAGGAGGAGACCCACCCGGTGGACTTGAGCTCGCTCTCCAGTAAGCTACTCC
CAGGCTTCACCACGCTGGGCTTCAAAGACGAGAGAAGAAACAAAGTCACCTTTCTCTCCAGTGCCACTAC
TGCGCTTTCGATGCAGAATAATTCAGTATTTGGCGACTTGAAGTCGGACGAGATGGAGCTGCTCTACTCA
GCCTACGGAGATGAGACAGGCGTGCAGTGTGCGCTGAGCCTGCAGGAGTTTGTGAAGGATGCTGGGAGCT
ACAGCAAGAAAGTGGTGGACGACCTCCTGGACCAGATCACAGGCGGAGACCACTCTAGGACGCTCTTCCA
GCTGAAGCAGAGAAGAAATGTTCCCATGAAGCCTCCAGATGAAGCCAAGGTTGGGGACACCCTAGGAGAC
AGCAGCAGCTCTGTTCTGGAGTTCATGTCGATGAAGTCCTATCCCGACGTTTCTGTGGATATCTCCATGC
TCAGCTCTCTGGGGAAGGTGAAGAAGGAGCTGGACCCTGACGACAGCCATTTGAACTTGGATGAGACGAC
GAAGCTCCTGCAGGACCTGCACGAAGCACAGGCGGAGCGCGGCGGCTCTCGGCCGTCGTCCAACCTCAGC
TCCCTGTCCAACGCCTCCGAGAGGGACCAGCACCACCTGGGAAGCCCTTCTCGCCTGAGTGTCGGGGAGC
AGCCAGACGTCACCCACGACCCCTATGAGTTTCTTCAGTCTCCAGAGCCTGCGGCCTCTGCCAAGACCTA
A
