[The description below was written by a language model from this plasmid's Addgene catalogue record.]
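Description:
MSCV-BRD9_BRG1BD-PGK-Puro-IRES-GFP is a retroviral expression plasmid built on the MSCV-transgene-PGK-Puro-IRES-GFP backbone (about 7.7 kb without insert), a murine stem cell virus-derived gammaretroviral vector. It is propagated in bacteria under ampicillin selection; the copy number is not recorded, and no feature table accompanies the record, so the origin of replication and the exact layout of viral elements are not stated. As with MSCV vectors generally, the region between the long terminal repeats would be packaged into retroviral particles in a suitable packaging cell line and integrated into the genome of transduced mammalian cells, with the 5′ LTR expected to drive transcription of the transgene.

The payload is a roughly 1.8 kb human BRD9 coding sequence, cloned between XhoI and EcoRI sites that remain intact, in which the native bromodomain has been replaced by the bromodomain of BRG1. As the vector name indicates, a second cassette lies downstream: a PGK promoter drives a bicistronic transcript encoding puromycin resistance followed by an IRES and GFP. Transduced cells can therefore be enriched by drug selection and also tracked or sorted by fluorescence, independently of transgene expression.

The associated publication concerns the sensitivity of myeloid leukemia cells to BRD9 inhibition and engineered resistance to it. This fits use of the domain-swap allele to express a BRD9 variant whose acetyl-lysine-binding module differs from the one targeted by BRD9 bromodomain inhibitors, allowing tests of whether compound effects are on-target. The record itself does not describe specific experiments, and no epitope tag is listed.
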