Addgene plasmid #75121: MSCV-BRD9_BRG1BD-PGK-Puro-IRES-GFP
Purpose: Retroviral expression plasmid encoding a human BRD9 bromodomain-swap mutant containing the BRG1 bromodomain
Depositing lab: Christopher Vakoc. Depositing organization: Cold Spring Harbor Laboratory. Publication: Sensitivity and engineered resistance of myeloid leukemia cells to BRD9 inhibition. Hohmann AF, Martin LJ, Minder JL, Roe JS, Shi J, Steurer S, Bader G, McConnell D, Pearson M, Gerstberger T, Gottschamel T, Thompson D, Suzuki Y, Koegl M, Vakoc CR. Nat Chem Biol. 2016 Jul 4. doi: 10.1038/nchembio.2115. PubMed 27376689.
Backbone
  Vector backbone: MSCV-transgene-PGK-Puro IRES-GFP
  Backbone size w/o insert (bp): 7656
  Vector type: Retroviral
  Selectable markers: Puromycin
Growth in bacteria
  Bacterial resistance: Ampicillin, 100 μg/mL
  Growth temperature: 37°C
  Growth strain: NEB Stable
  Copy number: Unknown
Gene/Insert
  Gene/Insert name: BRD9
  Species: H. sapiens (human)
  Insert size (bp): 1818
  Mutation: Bromodomain replaced with the bromodomain of BRG1
  Entrez Gene: BRD9 (a.k.a. LAVS3040, PRO9856, SMARCI2)
  Cloning method: Restriction Enzyme; 5′ cloning site Xho1 (not destroyed); 3′ cloning site EcoR1 (not destroyed)
  Sequencing primers: 5′ MSCV5; 3′ MSCV3
Terms and licenses: Academic/Nonprofit Terms; Industry Terms: Not Available to Industry
How to cite: MSCV-BRD9_BRG1BD-PGK-Puro-IRES-GFP was a gift from Christopher Vakoc (Addgene plasmid # 75121 ; http://n2t.net/addgene:75121 ; RRID:Addgene_75121)
